Addgene plasmid #35668: pRNA-U6-TuDmiR122 seedsupplemental
Depositing lab: Phillip Zamore. Depositing organization: University of Massachusetts, Worcester. Publication: Long-term, efficient inhibition of microRNA function in mice using rAAV vectors. Xie J, Ameres SL, Friedline R, Hung JH, Zhang Y, Xie Q, Zhong L, Su Q, He R, Li M, Li H, Mu X, Zhang H, Broderick JA, Kim JK, Weng Z, Flotte TR, Zamore PD, Gao G. Nat Methods. 2012 Mar 4;9(4):403-9. doi: 10.1038/nmeth.1903. PubMed 22388288.
Backbone
  Vector backbone: pRNA-U6.1/Neo-siFluc
  Backbone manufacturer: Genscript
  Backbone size w/o insert (bp): 5124
Growth in bacteria
  Bacterial resistance: Ampicillin, 100 μg/mL
  Growth temperature: 37°C
  Growth strain: DH5alpha
  Copy number: High Copy
Gene/Insert
  Gene/Insert name: TuD miR-122seedsupplemental
  Species: Synthetic
  Insert size (bp): 461
  Promoter: U6
  Cloning method: Restriction Enzyme; 5′ cloning site EcoR I (not destroyed); 3′ cloning site Hind III (not destroyed)
  Sequencing primers: 5′ gagggcctatttcccatgat
Terms and licenses: Academic/Nonprofit Terms; Industry Terms: Not Available to Industry
How to cite: pRNA-U6-TuDmiR122 seedsupplemental was a gift from Phillip Zamore (Addgene plasmid # 35668 ; http://n2t.net/addgene:35668 ; RRID:Addgene_35668)
