[The description below was written by a language model from this plasmid's Addgene catalogue record and pLannotate feature annotations shown in this document.]
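Description:
pRNA-U6-TuDmiR122 seedsupplemental is a mammalian small-RNA expression plasmid built on the commercial pRNA-U6.1/Neo-siFluc backbone. It carries a synthetic "tough decoy" (TuD) RNA directed against microRNA miR-122. The insert is catalogued as about 461 bp and sits between retained EcoRI and HindIII sites. It is transcribed from a human U6 promoter, an RNA polymerase III element suited to producing short, non-polyadenylated structured RNAs. The feature table places this promoter across the sequence origin. The decoy itself is not annotated but presumably lies in the unannotated stretch downstream, ahead of a bGH polyadenylation signal left over from the backbone.

TuD RNAs are generally stem-loop transcripts that present microRNA-binding sites and sequester the target microRNA, blocking its function. The "seedsupplemental" label suggests that the sites pair with the seed and supplemental regions of miR-122 rather than across its full length, although the record does not spell out the design.

In E. coli the plasmid replicates from a high-copy ColE1/pUC-type origin and is selected with ampicillin through the AmpR gene. An f1 origin, a T7 promoter and lac regulatory remnants are also present. For mammalian cells, an SV40 early promoter drives a neomycin phosphotransferase gene followed by an SV40 poly(A) signal, which allows G418 selection of transfected cells. A truncated ble fragment follows neo and is probably non-functional.

The associated publication concerns long-term inhibition of microRNA function in mice using rAAV vectors. No AAV inverted terminal repeats are annotated here, so this plasmid looks like a transfection-based construct for testing or comparing decoy designs, or a cloning intermediate, rather than an AAV packaging vector.
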