Features (pLannotate 1.2.2; 17 found; start..end, strand, type, name):
    244..468     +  polyA_signal   bGH poly(A) signal: bovine growth hormone polyadenylation signal
    472..493     +  promoter       SV40 promoter (fragment): SV40 enhancer and early promoter
    514..942     +  rep_origin     f1 ori (sequence partly withheld): f1 bacteriophage origin of replication; arrow indicates direction of (+) strand synthesis
    956..1285    +  promoter       SV40 promoter: SV40 enhancer and early promoter
   1352..2143    +  CDS            neo: KKA2_KLEPN - Also known as kan, nptII. Experimental evidence at protein level: Swiss-Prot protein existence level 1. Resistance to kanamycin, neomycin, paromomycin, ribostamycin, butirosin and gentamicin B. From Klebsiella pneumoniae.
   2167..2325    +  CDS            ble (fragment): BLE_KLEPN - Experimental evidence at protein level: Swiss-Prot protein existence level 1. Binding protein with a strong affinity to the bleomycin family of antibiotics. Binds to CL990; an antimitotic-antibiotic compound. From Klebsiella pneumoniae.
   2320..2441    +  polyA_signal   SV40 poly(A) signal: SV40 polyadenylation signal
   2514..2530    -  protein_bind   lac operator: The lac repressor binds to the lac operator to inhibit transcription in E. coli. This inhibition can be relieved by adding lactose or isopropyl-β-D-thiogalactopyranoside (IPTG). lac repressor encoded by lacI
   2538..2568    -  promoter       lac promoter: promoter for the E. coli lac operon
   2583..2604    -  protein_bind   CAP binding site: CAP binding activates transcription in the presence of cAMP. E. coli catabolite activator protein
   2617..2709    -  CDS            lacI (fragment): lac repressor; lacI; The lac repressor binds to the lac operator to inhibit transcription in E. coli. This inhibition can be relieved by adding lactose or isopropyl-β-D-thiogalactopyranoside (IPTG).
   2892..3477    -  rep_origin     ori: high-copy-number ColE1/pMB1/pBR322/pUC origin of replication
   3648..4508    -  CDS            AmpR: β-lactamase; bla; confers resistance to ampicillin, carbenicillin, and related antibiotics
   4509..4613    -  promoter       AmpR promoter: bla
   4672..4724    -  misc_feature   bom (fragment): basis of mobility region from pBR322
   4879..4897    +  promoter       T7 promoter: promoter for bacteriophage T7 RNA polymerase
   5028..74      +  promoter       U6 promoter (across the origin): RNA polymerase III promoter for human U6 snRNA
>Addgene plasmid #35668 | pRNA-U6-TuDmiR122 seedsupplemental | depositor full sequence | sequence record 43866 | pRNA-U6-TuDmiR122 seedsupplemental sequence 5194 bps
AATGGACTATCATATGCTTACCGTAACTTGAAAGTATTTCGATTTCTTGGGTTTATATATCTTGTGGAAA
GGACGCGGGATCCGACGGCGCTAGGATCATCTCATCCTATTATCCATTCAGACACTCCACTACTGTATTC
TGGTCACAGAATACTCATCCTATTATCCATTCAGACACTCCACTACTGATGATCCTAGCGCCGTCTTTTT
TAAGCTTAAGTTTAAACCGCTGATCAGCCTCGACTGTGCCTTCTAGTTGCCAGCCATCTGTTGTTTGCCC
CTCCCCCGTGCCTTCCTTGACCCTGGAAGGTGCCACTCCCACTGTCCTTTCCTAATAAAATGAGGAAATT
GCATCGCATTGTCTGAGTAGGTGTCATTCTATTCTGGGGGGTGGGGTGGGGCAGGACAGCAAGGGGGAGG
ATTGGGAAGACAATAGCAGGCATGCTGGGGATGCGGTGGGCTCTATGGCTTCTGAGGCGGAAAGAACCAG
CTGGGGCTCTAGGGGGTATCCCC
[124 nt withheld, positions 514-637]
C
[91 nt withheld, positions 639-729]
A
[49 nt withheld, positions 731-779]
CCTTTGACGTTGGAGTCCACGTTCTTT
[37 nt withheld, positions 807-843]
ACCCTATCTCGGTCTATTCTTTTGATTTATAAGGGATTTTGCCGATTTCGGCCTATTGGTTAAAAAATGA
GCTGATTTAACAAAAATTTAACGCGAATTAATTCTGTGGAATGTGTGTCAGTTAGGGTGTGGAAAGTCCC
CAGGCTCCCCAGCAGGCAGAAGTATGCAAAGCATGCATCTCAATTAGTCAGCAACCAGGTGTGGAAAGTC
CCCAGGCTCCCCAGCAGGCAGAAGTATGCAAAGCATGCATCTCAATTAGTCAGCAACCATAGTCCCGCCC
CTAACTCCGCCCATCCCGCCCCTAACTCCGCCCAGTTCCGCCCATTCTCCGCCCCATGGCTGACTAATTT
TTTTTATTTATGCAGAGGCCGAGGCCGCCTCTGCCTCTGAGCTATTCCAGAAGTAGTGAGGAGGCTTTTT
TGGAGGCCTAGGCTTTTGCAAAAAGCTCCCGGGAGCTTGTATATCCATTTTCGGATCTGATCAAGAGACA
GGATGAGGATCGTTTCGCATGATTGAACAAGATGGATTGCACGCAGGTTCTCCGGCCGCTTGGGTGGAGA
GGCTATTCGGCTATGACTGGGCACAACAGACAATCGGCTGCTCTGATGCCGCCGTGTTCCGGCTGTCAGC
GCAGGGGCGCCCGGTTCTTTTTGTCAAGACCGACCTGTCCGGTGCCCTGAATGAACTGCAGGACGAGGCA
GCGCGGCTATCGTGGCTGGCCACGACGGGCGTTCCTTGCGCAGCTGTGCTCGACGTTGTCACTGAAGCGG
GAAGGGACTGGCTGCTATTGGGCGAAGTGCCGGGGCAGGATCTCCTGTCATCTCACCTTGCTCCTGCCGA
GAAAGTATCCATCATGGCTGATGCAATGCGGCGGCTGCATACGCTTGATCCGGCTACCTGCCCATTCGAC
CACCAAGCGAAACATCGCATCGAGCGAGCACGTACTCGGATGGAAGCCGGTCTTGTCGATCAGGATGATC
TGGACGAAGAGCATCAGGGGCTCGCGCCAGCCGAACTGTTCGCCAGGCTCAAGGCGCGCATGCCCGACGG
CGAGGATCTCGTCGTGACCCATGGCGATGCCTGCTTGCCGAATATCATGGTGGAAAATGGCCGCTTTTCT
GGATTCATCGACTGTGGCCGGCTGGGTGTGGCGGACCGCTATCAGGACATAGCGTTGGCTACCCGTGATA
TTGCTGAAGAGCTTGGCGGCGAATGGGCTGACCGCTTCCTCGTGCTTTACGGTATCGCCGCTCCCGATTC
GCAGCGCATCGCCTTCTATCGCCTTCTTGACGAGTTCTTCTGAGCGGGACTCTGGGGTTCGAAATGACCG
ACCAAGCGACGCCCAACCTGCCATCACGAGATTTCGATTCCACCGCCGCCTTCTATGAAAGGTTGGGCTT
CGGAATCGTTTTCCGGGACGCCGGCTGGATGATCCTCCAGCGCGGGGATCTCATGCTGGAGTTCTTCGCC
CACCCCAACTTGTTTATTGCAGCTTATAATGGTTACAAATAAAGCAATAGCATCACAAATTTCACAAATA
AAGCATTTTTTTCACTGCATTCTAGTTGTGGTTTGTCCAAACTCATCAATGTATCTTATCATGTCTGTAT
ACCGTCGACCTCTAGCTAGAGCTTGGCGTAATCATGGTCATAGCTGTTTCCTGTGTGAAATTGTTATCCG
CTCACAATTCCACACAACATACGAGCCGGAAGCATAAAGTGTAAAGCCTGGGGTGCCTAATGAGTGAGCT
AACTCACATTAATTGCGTTGCGCTCACTGCCCGCTTTCCAGTCGGGAAACCTGTCGTGCCAGCTGCATTA
ATGAATCGGCCAACGCGCGGGGAGAGGCGGTTTGCGTATTGGGCGCTCTTCCGCTTCCTCGCTCACTGAC
TCGCTGCGCTCGGTCGTTCGGCTGCGGCGAGCGGTATCAGCTCACTCAAAGGCGGTAATACGGTTATCCA
CAGAATCAGGGGATAACGCAGGAAAGAACATGTGAGCAAAAGGCCAGCAAAAGGCCAGGAACCGTAAAAA
GGCCGCGTTGCTGGCGTTTTTCCATAGGCTCCGCCCCCCTGACGAGCATCACAAAAATCGACGCTCAAGT
CAGAGGTGGCGAAACCCGACAGGACTATAAAGATACCAGGCGTTTCCCCCTGGAAGCTCCCTCGTGCGCT
CTCCTGTTCCGACCCTGCCGCTTACCGGATACCTGTCCGCCTTTCTCCCTTCGGGAAGCGTGGCGCTTTC
TCATAGCTCACGCTGTAGGTATCTCAGTTCGGTGTAGGTCGTTCGCTCCAAGCTGGGCTGTGTGCACGAA
CCCCCCGTTCAGCCCGACCGCTGCGCCTTATCCGGTAACTATCGTCTTGAGTCCAACCCGGTAAGACACG
ACTTATCGCCACTGGCAGCAGCCACTGGTAACAGGATTAGCAGAGCGAGGTATGTAGGCGGTGCTACAGA
GTTCTTGAAGTGGTGGCCTAACTACGGCTACACTAGAAGAACAGTATTTGGTATCTGCGCTCTGCTGAAG
CCAGTTACCTTCGGAAAAAGAGTTGGTAGCTCTTGATCCGGCAAACAAACCACCGCTGGTAGCGGTTTTT
TTGTTTGCAAGCAGCAGATTACGCGCAGAAAAAAAGGATCTCAAGAAGATCCTTTGATCTTTTCTACGGG
GTCTGACGCTCAGTGGAACGAAAACTCACGTTAAGGGATTTTGGTCATGAGATTATCAAAAAGGATCTTC
ACCTAGATCCTTTTAAATTAAAAATGAAGTTTTAAATCAATCTAAAGTATATATGAGTAAACTTGGTCTG
ACAGTTACCAATGCTTAATCAGTGAGGCACCTATCTCAGCGATCTGTCTATTTCGTTCATCCATAGTTGC
CTGACTCCCCGTCGTGTAGATAACTACGATACGGGAGGGCTTACCATCTGGCCCCAGTGCTGCAATGATA
CCGCGAGACCCACGCTCACCGGCTCCAGATTTATCAGCAATAAACCAGCCAGCCGGAAGGGCCGAGCGCA
GAAGTGGTCCTGCAACTTTATCCGCCTCCATCCAGTCTATTAATTGTTGCCGGGAAGCTAGAGTAAGTAG
TTCGCCAGTTAATAGTTTGCGCAACGTTGTTGCCATTGCTACAGGCATCGTGGTGTCACGCTCGTCGTTT
GGTATGGCTTCATTCAGCTCCGGTTCCCAACGATCAAGGCGAGTTACATGATCCCCCATGTTGTGCAAAA
AAGCGGTTAGCTCCTTCGGTCCTCCGATCGTTGTCAGAAGTAAGTTGGCCGCAGTGTTATCACTCATGGT
TATGGCAGCACTGCATAATTCTCTTACTGTCATGCCATCCGTAAGATGCTTTTCTGTGACTGGTGAGTAC
TCAACCAAGTCATTCTGAGAATAGTGTATGCGGCGACCGAGTTGCTCTTGCCCGGCGTCAATACGGGATA
ATACCGCGCCACATAGCAGAACTTTAAAAGTGCTCATCATTGGAAAACGTTCTTCGGGGCGAAAACTCTC
AAGGATCTTACCGCTGTTGAGATCCAGTTCGATGTAACCCACTCGTGCACCCAACTGATCTTCAGCATCT
TTTACTTTCACCAGCGTTTCTGGGTGAGCAAAAACAGGAAGGCAAAATGCCGCAAAAAAGGGAATAAGGG
CGACACGGAAATGTTGAATACTCATACTCTTCCTTTTTCAATATTATTGAAGCATTTATCAGGGTTATTG
TCTCATGAGCGGATACATATTTGAATGTATTTAGAAAAATAAACAAATAGGGGTTCCGCGCACATTTCCC
CGAAAAGTGCCACCTGACGTCGACGGATCGGGAGATCTCCCGATCCCCTATGGTGCACTCTCAGTACAAT
CTGCTCTGATGCCGCATAGTTAAGCCAGTATCTGCTCCCTGCTTGTGTGTTGGAGGTCGCTGAGTAGTGC
GCGAGCAAAATTTAAGCTACAACAAGGCAAGGCTTGACCGACAATTGCATGAAGAATCTGCTTAGGGTTA
GGCGTTTTGCGCTGCTTCGCGATGTACGGGCCAGATATACGCGTTTAATACGACTCACTATAGGGAGAGA
GAGAGAATTACCCTCACTAAAGGGAGGAGAAGCATGAATTCCCCAGTGGAAAGACGCGCAGGCAAAACGC
ACCACGTGACGGAGCGTGACCGCGCGCCGAGCGCGCGCCAAGGTCGGGCAGGAAGAGGGCCTATTTCCCA
TGATTCCTTCATATTTGCATATACGATACAAGGCTGTTAGAGAGATAATTAGAATTAATTTGACTGTAAA
CACAAAGATATTAGTACAAAATACGTGACGTAGAAAGTAATAATTTCTTGGGTAGTTTGCAGTTTTAAAA
TTATGTTTTAA
