>Addgene plasmid #35668 | pRNA-U6-TuDmiR122 seedsupplemental | addgene partial sequence | sequence record 46407 | BGH-rev 5'-TAGAAGGCACAGTCGAGG-3'
GATCATCAGTAGTGGAGTGTCTGAATGGATAATAGGATGAGTATTCTGTGACCAGAATACAGTAGTGGAG
TGTCTGAATGGATAATAGGATGAGATGATCCTAGCGCCGTCGGATCCCGCGTCCTTTCCACAAGATATAT
AAACCCAAGAAATCGAAATACTTTCAAGTTACGGTAAGCATATGATAGTCCATTTTAAAACATAATTTTA
AAACTGCAAACTACCCAAGAAATTATTACTTTCTACGTCACGTATTTTGTACTAATATCTTTGTGTTTAC
AGTCAAATTAATTCTAATTATCTCTCTAACAGCCTTGTATCGTATATGCAAATATGAAGGAATCATGGGA
AATAGGCCCTCTTCCTGCCCGACCTTGGCGCGCGCTCGGCGCGCGGTCACGCTCCGTCACGTGGTGCGTT
TTGCCTGCGCGTCTTTCCACTGGGGAATTCATGCTTCTCCTCCCTTTAGTGAGGGTAATTCTCTCTCTCT
CCCTATAGTGAGTCGTATTAAACGCGTATATCTGGCCCGTACATCGCGAAGCAGCGCAAAACGCCTAACC
CTAAGCAGATTCTTCATGCAATTGTCGGTCAAGCCTTGCCTTGTTGTAGCTTAAATTTTGCTCGCGCACT
ACTCAGCGACCTCCAACACACAAGCAGGGAGCAGATACTGGCTTAACTATGCGGCATCAGAGCAGATTGT
ACTGAGAGTGCACCATAGGGGATCGGGAGATCTCCCGATCCGTCGACGTCAGGTGGCACTTTTCGGGGAA
ATGTGCGCGGAACCCCTATTTGTTTATTTTTCTAAATACATTCAAATATGTATCCGCTCATGAGACA
